Addgene plasmid #16771: XE151 XDpr-CS2+
Depositing lab: Randall Moon. Depositing organization: University of Washington. Publication: Dapper, a Dishevelled-associated antagonist of beta-catenin and JNK signaling, is required for notochord formation. Cheyette BN, Waxman JS, Miller JR, Takemaru K, Sheldahl LC, Khlebtsova N, Fox EP, Earnest T, Moon RT. Dev Cell. 2002 Apr. 2(4):449-61. 10.1016/S1534-5807(02)00140-5 PubMed 11970895.
Backbone
  Vector backbone: pcs2+
  Backbone size w/o insert (bp): 4095
  Vector type: Xenopus Expression
Growth in bacteria
  Bacterial resistance: Ampicillin, 100 μg/mL
  Growth temperature: 37°C
  Growth strain: DH5alpha
  Copy number: High Copy
Gene/Insert
  Gene/Insert name: XDpr (alt names: dapper; dpr)
  Species: X. laevis (frog)
  Insert size (bp): 2400
  Entrez Gene: dact1-b (a.k.a. dpr, dpr1, dact1, frodo, hdpr1, Dapper, thyex3, dapper1)
  Cloning method: Restriction Enzyme; 5′ cloning site EcoR1 (unknown if destroyed); 3′ cloning site Xba1 (unknown if destroyed)
  Sequencing primers: 5′ SP6
Terms and licenses: Academic/Nonprofit Terms; Industry Terms: Not Available to Industry
Depositor comments: Full length Xenopus Dapper, an inhibitor of Dsh signaling, as a 2.4kb EcoR1/Xba1 fragment in pCS2+. Xba1 site is DAM methylated. Notes for Use: Linearize with either Not1 or Asp718. Reference: B. Cheyette et al. (2002). Developmental Cell 2: 449-461.
How to cite: XE151 XDpr-CS2+ was a gift from Randall Moon (Addgene plasmid # 16771 ; http://n2t.net/addgene:16771 ; RRID:Addgene_16771)
