[The description below was written by a language model from this plasmid's Addgene catalogue record.]
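Description:
XE151 XDpr-CS2+ is a Xenopus expression plasmid built on the pCS2+ backbone (about 4.1 kb without insert), carrying the full-length Xenopus laevis Dapper coding sequence (XDpr; also known as dpr or frodo, gene dact1-b). The roughly 2.4 kb insert was cloned as an EcoRI/XbaI fragment; the depositor notes that the XbaI site is Dam-methylated, so it will not cut in DNA prepared from standard Dam-positive bacterial strains. The plasmid is maintained in E. coli at high copy number under ampicillin selection. No feature table accompanies the record, so promoters and other regulatory elements are not explicitly listed. In general, though, pCS2+ is a dual-purpose vector in which a strong CMV-derived promoter drives expression in vertebrate cells and embryos, an SP6 promoter upstream of the polylinker allows in vitro transcription, and an SV40 polyadenylation signal lies downstream. The listing of SP6 as the 5′ sequencing primer is consistent with this layout.

The depositor's note to linearize with NotI or Asp718 points to the main intended use: making a run-off template for synthesis of sense mRNA, typically for microinjection into Xenopus embryos in gain-of-function experiments. Dapper is described in the record as an inhibitor of Dishevelled (Dsh) signaling, and the associated publication characterizes it as a Dishevelled-associated antagonist of beta-catenin and JNK signaling that is required for notochord formation. The construct is therefore suited to studying Wnt pathway regulation during early frog development. No epitope tags or reporter fusions are recorded for the insert.
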