>Addgene plasmid #16771 | XE151 XDpr-CS2+ | addgene partial sequence | sequence record 23384 | 16771 with SP6
TTTCGGATCCATCGATTCGAATTCACCATGAAGCCGATCCCCGCCGCCCCTGAGCCCCTGGNGCAACACC
AGGACAGCCCCCGCCGTAAGGACAAGGGAGAGGCGGAATCGGAACGGCAGAGGACCCGGGAGCGCCTGGA
GGCTACGTTGGCCGGACTCGCGGAGCTGGGGCATCTGAGGCACCGGCAGGAGGTGCTGATAAAGAGCGTG
CTGAGCCCCGGGACACGGACACACGGAGACGCTGCGGCACGGACGGGCGACAACCCGCGCAGCCTGGAGG
AGAAGTTCCTGGAGGACAATATCTTGCTGCTAAAGAAACAGTTGAACTGCCTAAGAAAGCGAGATGCTGG
TTTGCTGAGCCAGCTGCATGAGTTGGACAAGCAAATAAACGATCTTAGAATTGACGTTGAAAAGACAGAA
GAGCATCTGGAGACAGACAGCCGACCCAGTTCAGGATTTTATGAGCTGAGTGATGGGACTTCAGGATCCC
TCTCCAATTCCTCCAACTCAGTGTTCAGCGAATGTTTATCCAGCTGCCACTCCAGCACCTGCTTTTGCAA
CCCCTTGGAAACATCATTAAACCTCACAGATGGTCAAGCAAAGTCTGCAGACGACTTTCTTGAATGGCTG
GACTACAGAGAAAGTCAACATGAAACTGGCACAGTTCGCCGCTCCTTTTCTGCACCACATTCCAACTCTG
TCGACATTGGGGCAGATGTGCACCCCAAATATCAGTGTGACNTGGTATCTAAAATGGTAATGATATCTAT
CGTTACCCCAGCCCACTTNATGCAGTAGCTGTGCA
